Addgene plasmid #61321: pCri-13a
Purpose: Protein expression.
Depositing lab: F Xavier Gomis-Ruth. Depositing organization: Institut de Biologia Molecular de Barcelona (IBMB-CSIC). Publication: The pCri System: A Vector Collection for Recombinant Protein Expression and Purification. Goulas T, Cuppari A, Garcia-Castellanos R, Snipas S, Glockshuber R, Arolas JL, Gomis-Ruth FX. PLoS One. 2014 Nov 11;9(11):e112643. doi: 10.1371/journal.pone.0112643. eCollection 2014. PONE-D-14-36402 PubMed 25386923.
Backbone
  Vector backbone: pET
  Total vector size (bp): 6400
  Vector type: Bacterial Expression
Growth in bacteria
  Bacterial resistance: Kanamycin, 50 μg/mL
  Growth temperature: 37°C
  Growth strain: DH5alpha
  Copy number: Low Copy
Gene/Insert
  Gene/Insert name: Green fluorescent protein
  Tag / fusion protein: His-tag (N terminal on insert); MISTIC-tag (N terminal on insert); His-tag (C terminal on insert)
Terms and licenses: Academic/Nonprofit Terms; Industry Terms: Not Available to Industry
How to cite: pCri-13a was a gift from F Xavier Gomis-Ruth (Addgene plasmid # 61321 ; http://n2t.net/addgene:61321 ; RRID:Addgene_61321)
