[The description below was written by a language model from this plasmid's Addgene catalogue record and pLannotate feature annotations shown in this document.]
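Description:
pCri-13a is a pET-based bacterial expression vector of about 6.4 kb from the pCri collection of plasmids for recombinant protein expression and purification. It is propagated in E. coli under kanamycin selection through an aph(3')-Ia KanR gene. Replication relies on a ColE1/pBR322-type origin accompanied by the rop gene and the bom region, consistent with the low copy number listed in the record. An f1 origin is also present. The short tetracycline-resistance fragments and the predicted YPB1 open reading frame appear to be pBR322-derived backbone remnants rather than functional markers.

The expression cassette is the classic pET arrangement: a T7 promoter followed directly by a lac operator, the strong T7 gene 10 ribosome binding site, and a T7 terminator downstream. A plasmid-borne lacI gene with its own promoter supplies repressor, so transcription stays off until induction with IPTG in a host that provides T7 RNA polymerase. The open reading frame begins with an N-terminal His-tag, picked up by the annotation tool as a fragment of a composite His-containing tag. This is followed by MISTIC (mstX from Bacillus subtilis), a small protein that promotes production and membrane integration of integral membrane proteins. Next comes a green fluorescent protein insert and a C-terminal His-tag. The annotation software labels the fluorescent protein as EYFP, a close GFP-family match, whereas the catalogue calls it GFP. GFP probably acts as a placeholder or reporter insert, although the record does not say so; its stated purpose is simply protein expression. The design suits His-tag affinity purification of MISTIC fusion proteins.
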