Features (pLannotate 1.2.2; 21 found; start..end, strand, type, name):
    264..282     +  promoter       T7 promoter: promoter for bacteriophage T7 RNA polymerase
    283..307     +  protein_bind   lac operator: The lac repressor binds to the lac operator to inhibit transcription in E. coli. This inhibition can be relieved by adding lactose or isopropyl-β-D-thiogalactopyranoside (IPTG). lac repressor encoded by lacI
    322..344     +  RBS            RBS: efficient ribosome binding site from bacteriophage T7 gene 10 (Olins and Rangwala, 1989)
    364..381     +  CDS            capTEV™ (fragment): composite tag for in vivo biotinylation, TEV protease cleavage, and 6xHis tagging
    406..723     +  CDS            mstX: MSTX_BACSU - Experimental evidence at protein level: Swiss-Prot protein existence level 1. Chaperone that facilitates the production and integration of integral membrane proteins into the bacterial lipid bilayer. From Bacillus subtilis (strain 168).
    799..1515    +  CDS            EYFP: enhanced YFP mammalian codon-optimized
   1568..1585    +  CDS            9xHis (fragment): 9xHis affinity tag
   1595..1644    +  CDS            SET1 (fragment): solubility-enhancement tag derived from T7 phage gene 10B
   1652..1699    +  terminator     T7 terminator: transcription terminator for bacteriophage T7 RNA polymerase
   1736..2164    +  rep_origin     f1 ori (sequence partly withheld): f1 bacteriophage origin of replication; arrow indicates direction of (+) strand synthesis
   2217..2274    +  promoter       AmpR promoter (fragment): bla
   2283..3098    -  CDS            KanR: aminoglycoside phosphotransferase; aph(3')-Ia; confers resistance to kanamycin in bacteria or G418 (Geneticin®) in eukaryotes
   3220..3808    +  rep_origin     ori: high-copy-number ColE1/pMB1/pBR322/pUC origin of replication
   3994..4133    -  misc_feature   bom: basis of mobility region from pBR322
   4235..4426    -  CDS            rop: Rop protein, which maintains plasmids at low copy number; rop
   4443..4823    +  CDS            YPB1_ECOLX: Protein predicted: Swiss-Prot protein existence level 4. From Escherichia coli.
   4895..5186    -  CDS            TcR (fragment): tetracycline efflux protein; tet; confers resistance to tetracycline
   5201..5222    -  protein_bind   CAP binding site: CAP binding activates transcription in the presence of cAMP. E. coli catabolite activator protein
   5235..6318    -  CDS            lacI (fragment): lac repressor; lacI; The lac repressor binds to the lac operator to inhibit transcription in E. coli. This inhibition can be relieved by adding lactose or isopropyl-β-D-thiogalactopyranoside (IPTG).
   6319..6396    -  promoter       lacI promoter: lacI
   6404..242     -  CDS            TcR (fragment) (across the origin): tetracycline efflux protein; tet; confers resistance to tetracycline
>Addgene plasmid #61321 | pCri-13a | addgene full sequence | sequence record 170797 | Addgene NGS Result
AGCCCAGTAGTAGGTTGAGGCCGTTGAGCACCGCCGCCGCAAGGAATGGTGCATGCAAGGAGATGGCGCC
CAACAGTCCCCCGGCCACGGGGCCTGCCACCATACCCACGCCGAAACAAGCGCTCATGAGCCCGAAGTGG
CGAGCCCGATCTTCCCCATCGGTGATGTCGGCGATATAGGCGCCAGCAACCGCACCTGTGGCGCCGGTGA
TGCCGGCCACGATGCGTCCGGCGTAGAGGATCGAGATCTCGATCCCGCGAAATTAATACGACTCACTATA
GGGGAATTGTGAGCGGATAACAATTCCCCTCTAGAAATAATTTTGTTTAACTTTAAGAAGGAGATATACA
TATGGGCAGCAGCCATCATCATCATCATCATCATCACAACACTAGTAGCAATTCCATGTTTTGTACATTT
TTTGAAAAACATCACCGGAAGTGGGACATACTGTTAGAAAAAAGCACGGGTGTGATGGAAGCTATGAAAG
TGACGAGTGAGGAAAAGGAACAGCTGAGCACAGCAATCGACCGAATGAATGAAGGACTGGACGCGTTTAT
CCAGCTGTATAATGAATCGGAAATTGATGAACCGCTTATTCAGCTTGATGATGATACAGCCGAGTTAATG
AAGCAGGCCCGAGATATGTACGGCCAGGAAAAGCTAAATGAGAAATTAAATACAATTATTAAACAGATTT
TATCCATCTCAGTATCTGAAGAAGGCGAAAAAGAAGGTTCTGGTTCTGGTTCTGGTTCTCTGGTGCCTCG
TGGCAGCGGTGGAGGTGCCATGGCCAAAGTGAGCAAGGGCGAGGAGCTGTTCACCGGGGTGGTGCCCATC
CTGGTCGAGCTGGACGGCGACGTAAACGGCCACAAGTTCAGCGTGTCCGGCGAGGGCGAGGGCGATGCCA
CCTACGGCAAGCTGACCCTGAAGTTCATCTGCACCACCGGCAAGCTGCCCGTGCCCTGGCCCACCCTCGT
GACCACCTTCGGCTACGGCCTGCAGTGCTTCGCCCGCTACCCCGACCACATGAAGCAGCACGACTTCTTC
AAGTCCGCCATGCCCGAAGGCTACGTCCAGGAGCGCACCATCTTCTTCAAGGACGACGGCAACTACAAGA
CCCGCGCCGAGGTGAAGTTCGAGGGCGACACCCTGGTGAACCGCATCGAGCTGAAGGGCATCGACTTCAA
GGAGGACGGCAACATCCTGGGGCACAAGCTGGAGTACAACTACAACAGCCACAACGTCTATATCATGGCC
GACAAGCAGAAGAACGGCATCAAGGTGAACTTCAAGATCCGCCACAACATCGAGGACGGCAGCGTGCAGC
TCGCCGACCACTACCAGCAGAACACCCCCATCGGCGACGGCCCCGTGCTGCTGCCCGACAACCACTACCT
GAGCACCCAGTCCGCCCTGAGCAAAGACCCCAACGAGAAGCGCGATCACATGGTCCTGCTGGAGTTCGTG
ACCGCCGCCGGGATCACTCTCGGCATGGACGAGCTGTACAAGTAAGGTACCGGATCCGAATTCGAGCTCC
GTCGACAAGCTTGCGGCCGCACTCGAGCACCACCACCACCACCACTGAGATCCGGCTGCTAACAAAGCCC
GAAAGGAAGCTGAGTTGGCTGCTGCCACCGCTGAGCAATAACTAGCATAACCCCTTGGGGCCTCTAAACG
GGTCTTGAGGGGTTTTTTGCTGAAAGGAGGAACTATATCCGGATTGGCGAATGGG
[124 nt withheld, positions 1736-1859]
C
[91 nt withheld, positions 1861-1951]
A
[49 nt withheld, positions 1953-2001]
CCTTTGACGTTGGAGTCCACGTTCTTT
[37 nt withheld, positions 2029-2065]
ACCCTATCTCGGTCTATTCTTTTGATTTATAAGGGATTTTGCCGATTTCGGCCTATTGGTTAAAAAATGA
GCTGATTTAACAAAAATTTAACGCGAATTTTAACAAAATATTAACGCTTACAATTTAGGTGGCACTTTTC
GGGGAAATGTGCGCGGAACCCCTATTTGTTTATTTTTCTAAATACATTCAAATATGTATCCGCTCATGAA
TTAATTCTTAGAAAAACTCATCGAGCATCAAATGAAACTGCAATTTATTCATATCAGGATTATCAATACC
ATATTTTTGAAAAAGCCGTTTCTGTAATGAAGGAGAAAACTCACCGAGGCAGTTCCATAGGATGGCAAGA
TCCTGGTATCGGTCTGCGATTCCGACTCGTCCAACATCAATACAACCTATTAATTTCCCCTCGTCAAAAA
TAAGGTTATCAAGTGAGAAATCACCATGAGTGACGACTGAATCCGGTGAGAATGGCAAAAGTTTATGCAT
TTCTTTCCAGACTTGTTCAACAGGCCAGCCATTACGCTCGTCATCAAAATCACTCGCATCAACCAAACCG
TTATTCATTCGTGATTGCGCCTGAGCGAGACGAAATACGCGATCGCTGTTAAAAGGACAATTACAAACAG
GAATCGAATGCAACCGGCGCAGGAACACTGCCAGCGCATCAACAATATTTTCACCTGAATCAGGATATTC
TTCTAATACCTGGAATGCTGTTTTCCCGGGGATCGCAGTGGTGAGTAACCATGCATCATCAGGAGTACGG
ATAAAATGCTTGATGGTCGGAAGAGGCATAAATTCCGTCAGCCAGTTTAGTCTGACCATCTCATCTGTAA
CATCATTGGCAACGCTACCTTTGCCATGTTTCAGAAACAACTCTGGCGCATCGGGCTTCCCATACAATCG
ATAGATTGTCGCACCTGATTGCCCGACATTATCGCGAGCCCATTTATACCCATATAAATCAGCATCCATG
TTGGAATTTAATCGCGGCCTAGAGCAAGACGTTTCCCGTTGAATATGGCTCATAACACCCCTTGTATTAC
TGTTTATGTAAGCAGACAGTTTTATTGTTCATGACCAAAATCCCTTAACGTGAGTTTTCGTTCCACTGAG
CGTCAGACCCCGTAGAAAAGATCAAAGGATCTTCTTGAGATCCTTTTTTTCTGCGCGTAATCTGCTGCTT
GCAAACAAAAAAACCACCGCTACCAGCGGTGGTTTGTTTGCCGGATCAAGAGCTACCAACTCTTTTTCCG
AAGGTAACTGGCTTCAGCAGAGCGCAGATACCAAATACTGTCCTTCTAGTGTAGCCGTAGTTAGGCCACC
ACTTCAAGAACTCTGTAGCACCGCCTACATACCTCGCTCTGCTAATCCTGTTACCAGTGGCTGCTGCCAG
TGGCGATAAGTCGTGTCTTACCGGGTTGGACTCAAGACGATAGTTACCGGATAAGGCGCAGCGGTCGGGC
TGAACGGGGGGTTCGTGCACACAGCCCAGCTTGGAGCGAACGACCTACACCGAACTGAGATACCTACAGC
GTGAGCTATGAGAAAGCGCCACGCTTCCCGAAGGGAGAAAGGCGGACAGGTATCCGGTAAGCGGCAGGGT
CGGAACAGGAGAGCGCACGAGGGAGCTTCCAGGGGGAAACGCCTGGTATCTTTATAGTCCTGTCGGGTTT
CGCCACCTCTGACTTGAGCGTCGATTTTTGTGATGCTCGTCAGGGGGGCGGAGCCTATGGAAAAACGCCA
GCAACGCGGCCTTTTTACGGTTCCTGGCCTTTTGCTGGCCTTTTGCTCACATGTTCTTTCCTGCGTTATC
CCCTGATTCTGTGGATAACCGTATTACCGCCTTTGAGTGAGCTGATACCGCTCGCCGCAGCCGAACGACC
GAGCGCAGCGAGTCAGTGAGCGAGGAAGCGGAAGAGCGCCTGATGCGGTATTTTCTCCTTACGCATCTGT
GCGGTATTTCACACCGCAATGGTGCACTCTCAGTACAATCTGCTCTGATGCCGCATAGTTAAGCCAGTAT
ACACTCCGCTATCGCTACGTGACTGGGTCATGGCTGCGCCCCGACACCCGCCAACACCCGCTGACGCGCC
CTGACGGGCTTGTCTGCTCCCGGCATCCGCTTACAGACAAGCTGTGACCGTCTCCGGGAGCTGCATGTGT
CAGAGGTTTTCACCGTCATCACCGAAACGCGCGAGGCAGCTGCGGTAAAGCTCATCAGCGTGGTCGTGAA
GCGATTCACAGATGTCTGCCTGTTCATCCGCGTCCAGCTCGTTGAGTTTCTCCAGAAGCGTTAATGTCTG
GCTTCTGATAAAGCGGGCCATGTTAAGGGCGGTTTTTTCCTGTTTGGTCACTGATGCCTCCGTGTAAGGG
GGATTTCTGTTCATGGGGGTAATGATACCGATGAAACGAGAGAGGATGCTCACGATACGGGTTACTGATG
ATGAACATGCCCGGTTACTGGAACGTTGTGAGGGTAAACAACTGGCGGTATGGATGCGGCGGGACCAGAG
AAAAATCACTCAGGGTCAATGCCAGCGCTTCGTTAATACAGATGTAGGTGTTCCACAGGGTAGCCAGCAG
CATCCTGCGATGCAGATCCGGAACATAATGGTGCAGGGCGCTGACTTCCGCGTTTCCAGACTTTACGAAA
CACGGAAACCGAAGACCATTCATGTTGTTGCTCAGGTCGCAGACGTTTTGCAGCAGCAGTCGCTTCACGT
TCGCTCGCGTATCGGTGATTCATTCTGCTAACCAGTAAGGCAACCCCGCCAGCCTAGCCGGGTCCTCAAC
GACAGGAGCACGATCATGCGCACCCGTGGGGCCGCCATGCCGGCGATAATGGCCTGCTTCTCGCCGAAAC
GTTTGGTGGCGGGACCAGTGACGAAGGCTTGAGCGAGGGCGTGCAAGATTCCGAATACCGCAAGCGACAG
GCCGATCATCGTCGCGCTCCAGCGAAAGCGGTCCTCGCCGAAAATGACCCAGAGCGCTGCCGGCACCTGT
CCTACGAGTTGCATGATAAAGAAGACAGTCATAAGTGCGGCGACGATAGTCATGCCCCGCGCCCACCGGA
AGGAGCTGACTGGGTTGAAGGCTCTCAAGGGCATCGGTCGAGATCCCGGTGCCTAATGAGTGAGCTAACT
TACATTAATTGCGTTGCGCTCACTGCCCGCTTTCCAGTCGGGAAACCTGTCGTGCCAGCTGCATTAATGA
ATCGGCCAACGCGCGGGGAGAGGCGGTTTGCGTATTGGGCGCCAGGGTNGGTTTTTCTTTTCACCAGTGA
GACGGGCAACAGCTGATTGCCCTTCACCGCCTGGCCCTGAGAGAGTTGCAGCAAGCGGTCCACGCTGGTT
TGCCCCAGCAGGCGAAAATCCTGTTTGATGGTGGTTAACGGCGGGATATAACATGAGCTGTCTTCGGTAT
CGTCGTATCCCACTACCGAGATATCCGCACCAACGCGCAGCCCGGACTCGGTAATGGCGCGCATTGCGCC
CAGCGCCATCTGATCGTTGGCAACCAGCATCGCAGTGGGAACGATGCCCTCATTCAGCATTTGCATGGTT
TGTTGAAAACCGGACATGGCACTCCAGTCGCCTTCCCGTTCCGCTATCGGCTGAATTTGATTGCGAGTGA
GATATTTATGCCAGCCAGCCAGACGCAGACGCGCCGAGACAGAACTTAATGGGCCCGCTAACAGCGCGAT
TTGCTGGTGACCCAATGCGACCAGATGCTCCACGCCCAGTCGCGTACCGTCTTCATGGGAGAAAATAATA
CTGTTGATGGGTGTCTGGTCAGAGACATCAAGAAATAACGCCGGAACATTAGTGCAGGCAGCTTCCACAG
CAATGGCATCCTGGTCATCCAGCGGATAGTTAATGATCAGCCCACTGACGCGTTGCGCGAGAAGATTGTG
CACCGCCGCTTTACAGGCTTCGACGCCGCTTCGTTCTACCATCGACACCACCACGCTGGCACCCAGTTGA
TCGGCGCGAGATTTAATCGCCGCGACAATTTGCGACGGCGCGTGCAGGGCCAGACTGGAGGTGGCAACGC
CAATCAGCAACGACTGTTTGCCCGCCAGTTGTTGTGCCACGCGGTTGGGAATGTAATTCAGCTCCGCCAT
CGCCGCTTCCACTTTTTCCCGCGTTTTCGCAGAAACGTGGCTGGCCTGGTTCACCACGCGGGAAACGGTC
TGATAAGAGACACCGGCATACTCTGCGACATCGTATAACGTTACTGGTTTCACATTCACCACCCTGAATT
GACTCTCTTCCGGGCGCTATCATGCCATACCGCGAAAGGTTTTGCGCCATTCGATGGTGTCCGGGATCTC
GACGCTCTCCCTTATGCGACTCCTGCATTAGGAAGC
