>Addgene plasmid #61321 | pCri-13a | depositor partial sequence | sequence record 99651 | Cloning/Expression region
ACTTTAAGAAGGAGATATACATATGGGCAGCAGCCATCATCATCATCATCATCATCACAACACTAGTAGC
AATTCCATGTTTTGTACATTTTTTGAAAAACATCACCGGAAGTGGGACATACTGTTAGAAAAAAGCACGG
GTGTGATGGAAGCTATGAAAGTGACGAGTGAGGAAAAGGAACAGCTGAGCACAGCAATCGACCGAATGAA
TGAAGGACTGGACGCGTTTATCCAGCTGTATAATGAATCGGAAATTGATGAACCGCTTATTCAGCTTGAT
GATGATACAGCCGAGTTAATGAAGCAGGCCCGAGATATGTACGGCCAGGAAAAGCTAAATGAGAAATTAA
ATACAATTATTAAACAGATTTTATCCATCTCAGTATCTGAAGAAGGCGAAAAAGAAGGTTCTGGTTCTGG
TTCTGGTTCTCTGGTGCCTCGTGGCAGCGGTGGAGGTGCCATGGCCAAAGTGAGCAAGGGCGAGGAGCTG
TTCACCGGGGTGGTGCCCATCCTGGTCGAGCTGGACGGCGACGTAAACGGCCACAAGTTCAGCGTGTCCG
GCGAGGGCGAGGGCGATGCCACCTACGGCAAGCTGACCCTGAAGTTCATCTGCACCACCGGCAAGCTGCC
CGTGCCCTGGCCCACCCTCGTGACCACCTTCGGCTACGGCCTGCAGTGCTTCGCCCGCTACCCCGACCAC
ATGAAGCAGCACGACTTCTTCAAGTCCGCCATGCCCGAAGGCTACGTCCAGGAGCGCACCATCTTCTTCA
AGGACGACGGCAACTACAAGACCCGCGCCGAGGTGAAGTTCGAGGGCGACACCCTGGTGAACCGCATCGA
GCTGAAGGGCATCGACTTCAAGGAGGACGGCAACATCCTGGGGCACAAGCTGGAGTACAACTACAACAGC
CACAACGTCTATATCATGGCCGACAAGCAGAAGAACGGCATCAAGGTGAACTTCAAGATCCGCCACAACA
TCGAGGACGGCAGCGTGCAGCTCGCCGACCACTACCAGCAGAACACCCCCATCGGCGACGGCCCCGTGCT
GCTGCCCGACAACCACTACCTGAGCACCCAGTCCGCCCTGAGCAAAGACCCCAACGAGAAGCGCGATCAC
ATGGTCCTGCTGGAGTTCGTGACCGCCGCCGGGATCACTCTCGGCATGGACGAGCTGTACAAGTAAGGTA
CCGGATCCGAATTCGAGCTCCGTCGACAAGCTTGCGGCCGCACTCGAGCACCACCACCACCACCACTGAG
ATCCGGCTGCTAACAAA
