>Addgene plasmid #61321 | pCri-13a | addgene partial sequence | sequence record 101009 | EGFP-C 5'-CATGGTCCTGCTGGAGTTCGTG-3'
GTAAGGTACCGGATCCGAATTCGAGCTCCGTCGACAAGCTTGCGGCCGCACTCGAGCACCACCACCACCA
CCACTGAGATCCGGCTGCTAACAAAGCCCGAAAGGAAGCTGAGTTGGCTGCTGCCACCGCTGAGCAATAA
CTAGCATAACCCCTTGGGGCCTCTAAACGGGTCTTGAGGGGTTTTTTGCTGAAAGGAGGAACTATATCCG
GATTGGCGAATGGG
[124 nt withheld, positions 225-348]
C
[91 nt withheld, positions 350-440]
A
[49 nt withheld, positions 442-490]
CCTTTGACGTTGGAGTCCACGTTCTTT
[37 nt withheld, positions 518-554]
ACCCTATCTCGGTCTATTCTTTTGATTTATAAGGGATTTTGCCGATTTCGGCCTATTGGTTAAAAAATGA
GCTGATTTAACAAAAATTTAACGCGAATTTTAACAAAATATTAACGCTTACAATTTAGGTGGCACTTTTC
GGGGAAATGTGCGCGGAACCCCTATTTGTTTATTTTTCTAAATACATTCAAATATGTATCCGCTCATGAA
TTAATTCTTAG
