>Addgene plasmid #61321 | pCri-13a | addgene partial sequence | sequence record 101334 | EGFP-N 5'-CGTCGCCGTCCAGCTCGACCAG-3'
AGTAGTAGGTTGAGGCCGTTGAGCACCGCCGCCGCAAGGAATGGTGCATGCAAGGAGATGGCGCCCAACA
GTCCCCCGGCCACGGGGCCTGCCACCATACCCACGCCGAAACAAGCGCTCATGAGCCCGAAGTGGCGAGC
CCGATCTTCCCCATCGGTGATGTCGGCGATATAGGCGCCAGCAACCGCACCTGTGGCGCCGGTGATGCCG
GCCACGATGCGTCCGGCGTAGAGGATCGAGATCTCGATCCCGCGAAATTAATACGACTCACTATAGGGGA
ATTGTGAGCGGATAACAATTCCCCTCTAGAAATAATTTTGTTTAACTTTAAGAAGGAGATATACATATGG
GCAGCAGCCATCATCATCATCATCATCATCACAACACTAGTAGCAATTCCATGTTTTGTACATTTTTTGA
AAAACATCACCGGAAGTGGGACATACTGTTAGAAAAAAGCACGGGTGTGATGGAAGCTATGAAAGTGACG
AGTGAGGAAAAGGAACAGCTGAGCACAGCAATCGACCGAATGAATGAAGGACTGGACGCGTTTATCCAGC
TGTATAATGAATCGGAAATTGATGAACCGCTTATTCAGCTTGATGATGATACAGCCGAGTTAATGAAGCA
GGCCCGAGATATGTACGGCCAGGAAAAGCTAAATGAGAAATTAAATACAATTATTAAACAGATTTTATCC
ATCTCAGTATCTGAAGAAGGCGAAAAAGAAGGTTCTGGTTCTGGTTCTGGTTCTCTGGTGCCTCGTGGCA
GCGGTGGAGGTGCCAT
